>Addgene plasmid #46095 | pAC-6-G4BDMD-QFADM2 | depositor full sequence | sequence record 64987 | pAC-6-G4BDMD-QFADM2 sequence 9163 bps
GACGAAAGGGCCTCGTGATACGCCTATTTTTATAGGTTAATGTCATGATAATAATGGTTTCTTAGACGTC
AGGTGGCACTTTTCGGGGAAATGTGCGCGGAACCCCTATTTGTTTATTTTTCTAAATACATTCAAATATG
TATCCGCTCATGAGACAATAACCCTGATAAATGCTTCAATAATATTGAAAAAGGAAGAGTATGAGTATTC
AACATTTCCGTGTCGCCCTTATTCCCTTTTTTGCGGCATTTTGCCTTCCTGTTTTTGCTCACCCAGAAAC
GCTGGTGAAAGTAAAAGATGCTGAAGATCAGTTGGGTGCACGAGTGGGTTACATCGAACTGGATCTCAAC
AGCGGTAAGATCCTTGAGAGTTTTCGCCCCGAAGAACGTTTTCCAATGATGAGCACTTTTAAAGTTCTGC
TATGTGGCGCGGTATTATCCCGTATTGACGCCGGGCAAGAGCAACTCGGTCGCCGCATACACTATTCTCA
GAATGACTTGGTTGAGTACTCACCAGTCACAGAAAAGCATCTTACGGATGGCATGACAGTAAGAGAATTA
TGCAGTGCTGCCATAACCATGAGTGATAACACTGCGGCCAACTTACTTCTGACAACGATCGGAGGACCGA
AGGAGCTAACCGCTTTTTTGCACAACATGGGGGATCATGTAACTCGCCTTGATCGTTGGGAACCGGAGCT
GAATGAAGCCATACCAAACGACGAGCGTGACACCACGATGCCTGTAGCAATGGCAACAACGTTGCGCAAA
CTATTAACTGGCGAACTACTTACTCTAGCTTCCCGGCAACAATTAATAGACTGGATGGAGGCGGATAAAG
TTGCAGGACCACTTCTGCGCTCGGCCCTTCCGGCTGGCTGGTTTATTGCTGATAAATCTGGAGCCGGTGA
GCGTGGGTCTCGCGGTATCATTGCAGCACTGGGGCCAGATGGTAAGCCCTCCCGTATCGTAGTTATCTAC
ACGACGGGGAGTCAGGCAACTATGGATGAACGAAATAGACAGATCGCTGAGATAGGTGCCTCACTGATTA
AGCATTGGTAACTGTCAGACCAAGTTTACTCATATATACTTTAGATTGATTTAAAACTTCATTTTTAATT
TAAAAGGATCTAGGTGAAGATCCTTTTTGATAATCTCATGACCAAAATCCCTTAACGTGAGTTTTCGTTC
CACTGAGCGTCAGACCCCGTAGAAAAGATCAAAGGATCTTCTTGAGATCCTTTTTTTCTGCGCGTAATCT
GCTGCTTGCAAACAAAAAAACCACCGCTACCAGCGGTGGTTTGTTTGCCGGATCAAGAGCTACCAACTCT
TTTTCCGAAGGTAACTGGCTTCAGCAGAGCGCAGATACCAAATACTGTCCTTCTAGTGTAGCCGTAGTTA
GGCCACCACTTCAAGAACTCTGTAGCACCGCCTACATACCTCGCTCTGCTAATCCTGTTACCAGTGGCTG
CTGCCAGTGGCGATAAGTCGTGTCTTACCGGGTTGGACTCAAGACGATAGTTACCGGATAAGGCGCAGCG
GTCGGGCTGAACGGGGGGTTCGTGCACACAGCCCAGCTTGGAGCGAACGACCTACACCGAACTGAGATAC
CTACAGCGTGAGCTATGAGAAAGCGCCACGCTTCCCGAAGGGAGAAAGGCGGACAGGTATCCGGTAAGCG
GCAGGGTCGGAACAGGAGAGCGCACGAGGGAGCTTCCAGGGGGAAACGCCTGGTATCTTTATAGTCCTGT
CGGGTTTCGCCACCTCTGACTTGAGCGTCGATTTTTGTGATGCTCGTCAGGGGGGCGGAGCCTATGGAAA
AACGCCAGCAACGCGGCCTTTTTACGGTTCCTGGCCTTTTGCTGGCCTTTTGCTCACATGTTCTTTCCTG
CGTTATCCCCTGATTCTGTGGATAACCGTATTACCGCCTTTGAGTGAGCTGATACCGCTCGCCGCAGCCG
AACGACCGAGCGCAGCGAGTCAGTGAGCGAGGAAGCGGAAGAGCGCCCAATACGCAAACCGCCTCTCCCC
GCGCGTTGGCCGATTCATTAATGCAGCTGGCACGACAGGTTTCCCGACTGGAAAGCGGGCAGTGAGCGCA
ACGCAATTAATGTGAGTTAGCTCACTCATTAGGCACCCCAGGCTTTACACTTTATGCTTCCGGCTCGTAT
GTTGTGTGGAATTGTGAGCGGATAACAATTTCACACAGGAAACAGCTATGACCATGATTACGAATTCTAT
ATTCTAAAAACACAAATGATACTTCTAAAAAAAAATCATGAATGGCATCAACTCTGAATCAAATCTTTGC
AGATGCACCTACTTCTCATTTCCACTGTCACATCATTTTTCCAGATCTCGCTGCCTGTTATGTGGCCCAC
AAACCAAGACACGTTTTATGGCCATTAAAGCTGGCTGATCGTCGCCAAACACCAAATACATAATGAATAT
GTACACATTCGAGAAAGAAGCGATCAAAGAAGCGTCTTCGGGCGGAGTAGGAGAATGCGGAGGAGAAGGA
GAACGAGCTGATCTAGTATCTCTCCACAATCCAATGCCAACTGACCAACTGGCCATATTCGGAGCAATTT
GAAGCCAATTTCCATCGCCTGGCGATCGCTCCATTCTTGGCTATATGTTTTTCACCGTTACCCGGGGCCA
TTTTCAAAGACTCGTCGGCAAGATAAGATTGTGTCACTCGCTGTCTCTCTTCATTTGTCGAAGAATGCTG
AGGAATTTCGCGATGACGTCGGCGAGTATTTTGAAGAATGAGAATAATTTGTATTTATACGAAAATCAGT
TAGTGGAATTTTCTACAAAAACATGTTATCTATAGATAATTTTGTTGCAAAATATGTTGACTATGACAAA
GATTGTATGTATATACCTTTAATGTATTCTCATTTTCTTATGTATTTATAATGGCAATGATGATACTGAT
GATATTTTAAGATGATGCCAGACCAAAAGGCTTGAATTTCTGCGTCTTTTGCCGAACGCAGTGCATGTGC
AATTGTTGTTTTTTGGAATATTCAATTTTCGGACTGTCCGCTTTGATTTCAGTTTCTTGGCTTATTCAAA
AAGCAAAGTAAAGCCAAAAAAGCGAGATGGCAATACCAAATGCGGCAAAACGGTAGTGGAAGGAAAGGGG
TGCGGGGCAGCGGAAGGAAGGGTGGGGCGGGGCGTGGCGGGGTCTGTGGCTGGGCGCGACGTCACCGACG
TTGGAGCCACTCCTTTGACCATGTGTGCGTGTGTGTATTATTCGTGTCTCGCCACTCGCCGGTTGTTTTT
TTCTTTTTATGCTGCGCTCTCTCTAGCGCCATCTCGCTTACGCATGCTCAACGCACCGCATGTTGCCGTT
TCCTTTTATGCGTCATTTTGGCTCGAAATAGGCAATTATTTAAACAAAGATTAGTCAACGAAAACGCTAA
AATAAATAAGTCTACAATATGGTTACTTATTGCCATGTGTGTGCAGCCAACGATAGCAACAAAAGCAACA
ACACAGGTGGCTTTCCCTCTTTCACTTTTTGTTTGCAAGCCGCGTGCGAGCAAGACGGCACGACCGGCAA
ACGCAATTACGCTGACAAAGAGCAGACGAAGTTTTGGCGAAAAACATCAAGGCGCCTGATACGAATGCAT
TTGCAATAACAATTGCGATATTTAATATTGTTTATGAAGCTGTTTGACTTCAAAACACACAAAAAAAAAA
ATAAAACAAATTATTTGAAAGAGAATTAGGAATCGGACGCTTATCGTTAGGGTAACAACAAGAAATGCTT
ACTGAGTCACAGCCTCTGGAAAACTGCCGCAAGCCAGAGAGAGAGAGAAAAAGAGGGAGAGCAGCTTAGA
CCGCATGTGCTTGTGTGTGAGGCGTCTCTCTCTTCGTCTCTGTTGCGCAAACGCATAGACTGCACTGAAA
AAATCGATTACCTATTTTTTATGAATGAATATTTGCACTATTACTATTCAAAACTATTAAGATAGCAATC
ACATTCAATAGCCAAATACTATACCACCTGAGCGATGCAACGAAATGATCAATTTGAGCAAAAATGCTGC
ATATTTAGGACGGCATCATTATAGAAATGCTTCTTGCTGTGTACTTTTCTCTCGTCTGGCAGCTGTTTCG
CCGTTATTGTTAAAACCGGCTTAAGTTAGGTGTGTTTTCTACGACTAGCTAGTGAATGCCCTACTAGAAG
ATGTGTGTTGCACAAAATGTCCCTGGAATAACCAATTTGAAGTGCAGATAGCAGTAAACGTAAGCTAATA
TGAATATTATTTAACTGTAATGTTTTAATATCGCTGGACATTACTAATAAACCCACTATAAACACATGTA
CATATGTATGTTTTGGCATACAATGAGTAGTTGGGGAAAAAATGTGTAAAAGCACCGTGACCATCACAGC
ATAAAGATAACCAGCTGAAGTATCGAATATGAGTAACCCCCAAATTGAATCACATGCCGCAACTGATAGG
ACCCATGGAAGTACACTCTTCATGGCGATATACAAGACACACACAAGCACGAACACCCAGTTGCGGAGGA
AATTCTCCGTAAATGAAAACCCAATCGGCGAACAATTCATACCCATATATGGTAAAAGTTTTGAACGCGA
CTTGAGAGCGGAGAGCATTGCGGCTGATAAGGTTTTAGCGCTAAGCGGGCTTTATAAAACGGGCTGCGGG
ACCAGTTTTCATATCACTACCGTTTGAGTTCTTGTGCTGTGTGGATACTCCTCCCGACACAAAGCCGCTC
CATCAGCCAGCAGTCGTCTAATCCAGAGACCCCGGATCCAACATGAAGCTACTGTCTTCTATCGAACAAG
CATGCGATATTTGCCGACTTAAAAAGCTCAAGTGCTCCAAAGAAAAACCGAAGTGCGCCAAGTGTCTGAA
GAACAACTGGGAGTGTCGCTACTCTCCCAAAACCAAAAGGTCTCCGCTGACTAGGGCACATCTGACAGAA
GTGGAATCAAGGCTAGAAAGACTGGAACAGCTATTTCTACTGATTTTTCCTCGAGAAGACCTTGACATGA
TTTTGAAAATGGATTCTTTACAGGATATAAAAGCATTGTTAACAGGATTATTTGTACAAGATAATGTGAA
TAAAGATGCCGTCACAGATAGATTGGCTTCAGTGGAGACTGATATGCCTCTAACATTGAGACAGCATAGA
ATAAGTGCGACATCATCATCGGAAGAGAGTAGTAACAAAGGTCAAAGACAGTTGACTGTATCGATTGACT
CGGCAGCTCATCATGATAACTCCACAATTCCGTTGGATTTTATGCCCAGGGATGCTCTTCATGGATTTGA
TTGGTCTGAAGAGGATGACATGTCGGATGGCTTGCCCTTCCTGAAAACGGACCCCAACAATAATGGGTTC
TTTGGCGACGGTTCTCTCTTATGTATTCTTCGATCTATTGGCTTTAAACCGGAAAATTACACGAACTCTA
ACGTTAACAGGCTCCCGACCATGATTACGGATAGATACACGTTGGCTTCTAGATCCACAACATCCCGTTT
ACTTCAAAGTTATCTCAATAATTTTCACCCCTACTGCCCTATCGTGCACTCACCGACGCTAATGATGTTG
TATAATAACCAGATTGAAATCGCGTCGAAGGATCAATGGCAAATCCTTTTTAACTGCATATTAGCCATTG
GAGCCTGGTGTATAGAGGGGGAATCTACTGATATAGATGTTTTTTACTATCAAAATGCTAAATCTCATTT
GACGAGCAAGGTCTTCGAGTCAGGTTCCATAATTTTGGTGACAGCCCTACATCTTCTGTCGCGATATACA
CAGTGGAGGCAGAAAACAAATACTAGCTATAATTTTCACAGCTTTTCCATAAGAATGGCCATATCATTGG
GCTTGAATAGGGACCTCCCCTCGTCCTTCAGTGATAGCAGCATTCTGGAACAAAGACGCCGAATTTGGTG
GTCTGTCTACTCTTGGGAGATCCAATTGTCCCTGCTTTATGGTCGATCCATCCAGCTTTCTCAGAATACA
ATCTCCTTCCCTTCTTCTGTCGACGATGTGCAGCGTACCACAACAGGTCCCACCATATATCATGGCATCA
TTGAAACAGCAAGGCTCTTACAAGTTTTCACAAAAATCTATGAACTAGACAAAACAGTAACTGCAGAAAA
AAGTCCTATATGTGCAAAAAAATGCTTGATGATTTGTAATGAGATTGAGGAGGTTTCGAGACAGGCACCA
AAGTTTTTACAAATGGATATTTCCACCACCGCTCTAACCAATTTGTTGAAGGAACACCCTTGGCTATCCT
TTACAAGATTCGAACTGAAGTGGAAACAGTTGTCTCTTATCATTTATGTATTAAGAGATTTTTTCACTAA
TTTTACCCAGAAAAAGTCACAACTAGAACAGGATCAAAATGATCATCAAAGTTATGAAGTTAAACGATGC
TCCATCATGTTAAGCGATGCAGCACAAAGAACTGTTATGTCTGTAAGTAGCTATATGGACAATCATAATG
TCACCCCATATTTTGCCTGGAATTGTTCTTATTACTTGTTCAATGCAGTCCTAGTACCCATAAAGACTCT
ACTCTCAAACTCAAAATCGAATGCTGAGAATAACGAGACCGCACAATTATTACAACAAATTAACACTGTT
CTGATGCTATTAAAAAAACTGGCCACTTTTAAAATCCAGACTTGTGAAAAATACATTCAAGTACTGGAAG
AGGTATGTGCGCCGTTTCTGTTATCACAGTGTGCAATCCCATTACCGCATATCAGTTATAACAATAGTAA
TGGTAGCGCCATTAAAAATATTGTCGGTTCTGCAACTATCGCCCAATACCCTACTCTTCCGGAGGAAAAT
GTCAACAATATCAGTGTTAAATATGTTTCTCCTGGCTCAGTAGGGCCTTCACCTGTGCCATTGAAATCAG
GAGCAAGTTTCAGTGATCTAGTCAAGCTGTTATCTAACCGTCCACCCTCTCGTAACTCTCCAGTGACAAT
ACCAAGAAGCACACCTTCGCATCGCTCAGTCACGCCTTTTCTAGGGCAACAGCAACAGCTGCAATCATTA
GTGCGTCAGTTGGAGCTCCCTCCTACCGCCACGGCTACGGCCTCGATAATGCCGCACGTGATGGAGCAGC
CTCTCAGTACCAGCATTAACCCCGTCAACGACCGCTTCAACGGTATTCCCAACCCCACTCCGTATAACTC
CGATGCAGCTCTCGATGCTATCACTCAGACCAACGATTATGGAAGCGTAAATACACATGGTATCCTCTCT
ACTTACCCGCCACCGGCTACGCACCTTAATGAAGCTTCCGTCGCTCTCGCTCCCGGTGGCGCCCCCCCCC
GACCGCCTCCTCCGTATGTTGACAGCACGACCAATCACCCGCCGTACCACTCGAATCTGGTTCCAATGGC
GAACTTTGGTTACTCGACCGTTGATTACGATGCCATGGTTGACGATTTGGCTAGCATTGAATACACGGAC
GCTGTGGATGTCGACCCAAAGAAAAAGTAGGGCCGCGTTAACCGATCCGTCGACCATGAAGATCAAGATC
ATTGCCCCGCCAGAGCGCAAGTACTCTGTCTGGATCGGTGGCTCCATCCTGGCTTCGCTGTCCACCTTCC
AGCAGATGTGGATCTCCAAGCAGGAGTACGACGAGTCCGGCCCCTCCATTGTGCACCGCAAGTGCTTCTA
AGAAGGATCGCTTGTCTGGGCAAGAGGATCAGGATCGGGATGGTCTTGATTCTGCTGGAGGAGGAGGAGG
AGAAGTCGAGGAAGCAGCAGCGAAAGTGCAAGTGCGAGTGGTGGAAGTTTGGAGTGCAGCACAACAAAAT
CAACAACAACACCAACTACAAGATGAAAAGAGCGGAACCACCTGCACACCATCATCACTATCATCATCGT
TTTGGGCGCATGTTGTGTGGTTCCAGCGTATTAATATAATTAATTTATTCCACATGAGATATGATATGAT
ATACTATGTATTTTTTGTTTTTTTTTTATTTGTAAACCTTTAATATAACAAGAACTACAAAAAATGAAAA
TGAGCGAAAATGCATATTCTGCCATTCCACACACACACCAACAACACCCAACACACGCACACCCACAAGC
TTACACACACACATTCGCGGCATGACAAGGACATCAAGATAAAGAAGAACTTAAAGAAGATATTTCCCAA
AGCGCAAAAAGAACACACACACATTGCAAAACACAAACAACACACTAGCGTTTTGTACAATTCGTCAGCA
ACCTTATGTATTATTTTTTAATTATGATGTAATTATAAACAAAGTGAAACAAAAATATGAAAACAAAAAG
GAAAATCAAATCTGTCTTCTCTTTCTCCCGCTCTCCTCGCTCTCTGCTGCTAACCTCGCCCTCTCCTCTC
TCATCTTTTTGTCTGTCTCTCTTCCACATTTTTGCCGGCCGGCAAAATAATAACCCACACACACTCACAC
TTGGCTGCAGTTTCGCGTGCGATATTCACACACATTCAAGCATACAAGCATACATACATATGTATTTTTT
TTTTATTTGTACACTTTTCTAATTGCATGCGTATCGATTGATAAGTTTACGCCTGAAAATGTTAATTAAA
ATGTGAAAATGCAACTGAAAAACTGATGAAATGAAACAACAACAAGCGAACAATTTGCTACATGTGTATT
GTCTAACAACCGTTACTGCAACGGTTGCTTCGGAAAAGGGTGAAGAGGAAGAGGGCACGAGGTCGACCTG
CAGGCATGCAAGCTTGGCACTGGCCGTCGTTTTACAACGTCGTGACTGGGAAAACCCTGGCGTTACCCAA
CTTAATCGCCTTGCAGCACATCCCCCTTTCGCCAGCTGGCGTAATAGCGAAGAGGCCCGCACCGATCGCC
CTTCCCAACAGTTGCGCAGCCTGAATGGCGAATGGCGCCTGATGCGGTATTTTCTCCTTACGCATCTGTG
CGGTATTTCACACCGCATATGGTGCACTCTCAGTACAATCTGCTCTGATGCCGCATAGTTAAGCCAGCCC
CGACACCCGCCAACACCCGCTGACGCGCCCTGACGGGCTTGTCTGCTCCCGGCATCCGCTTACAGACAAG
CTGTGACCGTCTCCGGGAGCTGCATGTGTCAGAGGTTTTCACCGTCATCACCGAAACGCGCGA
Features (pLannotate 1.2.2; 15 found; start..end, strand, type, name):
     96..200     +  promoter       AmpR promoter: bla
    201..1061    +  CDS            AmpR: β-lactamase; bla; confers resistance to ampicillin, carbenicillin, and related antibiotics
   1232..1820    +  rep_origin     ori: high-copy-number ColE1/pMB1/pBR322/pUC origin of replication
   2003..2095    +  CDS            lacI (fragment): lac repressor; lacI; The lac repressor binds to the lac operator to inhibit transcription in E. coli. This inhibition can be relieved by adding lactose or isopropyl-β-D-thiogalactopyranoside (IPTG).
   2108..2129    +  protein_bind   CAP binding site: CAP binding activates transcription in the presence of cAMP. E. coli catabolite activator protein
   2144..2174    +  promoter       lac promoter: promoter for the E. coli lac operon
   2182..2198    +  protein_bind   lac operator: The lac repressor binds to the lac operator to inhibit transcription in E. coli. This inhibition can be relieved by adding lactose or isopropyl-β-D-thiogalactopyranoside (IPTG). lac repressor encoded by lacI
   2277..4790    +  promoter       Ac5 promoter: Drosophila melanogaster actin 5C promoter
   4803..5243    +  CDS            GAL4 DNA binding domain: DNA binding domain of the GAL4 transcriptional activator; Saccharomyces cerevisiae GAL4 (truncated)
   7014..7511    +  CDS            qa-1f (fragment): QA1F_NEUCR - Protein predicted: Swiss-Prot protein existence level 4. Transcription activation of genes for enzymes and proteins of quinate metabolism by binding to a 16 base-pair sequence (consensus 5'- GGRTAARYRYTTAYCC-3') in front of each Qa genes. From Neurospora crassa (strain ATCC 24698 / 74-OR23-1A / CBS 708.71 / DSM 1257 / FGSC 987).
   7603..7698    +  CDS            ACT_DICVI: Experimental evidence at transcript level: Swiss-Prot protein existence level 2. Actins are highly conserved proteins that are involved in various types of cell motility and are ubiquitously expressed in all eukaryotic cells. From Dictyocaulus viviparus (Bovine lungworm).
   8742..8765    +  misc_feature   MCS (fragment): pUC18/19 multiple cloning site
   8768..8922    +  CDS            lacZα (fragment): LacZα fragment of β-galactosidase; lacZ fragment
   8928..9027    -  misc_feature   bom (fragment): basis of mobility region from pBR322
   9129..1       -  CDS            rop (fragment) (across the origin): Rop protein, which maintains plasmids at low copy number; rop
