[The description below was written by a language model from this plasmid's Addgene catalogue record and pLannotate feature annotations shown in this document.]
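Description:
pAC-6-G4BDMD-QFADM2 is an insect-cell expression plasmid of about 9.2 kb built on the pPAC5C-PL backbone. It is propagated in E. coli through a high-copy ColE1/pUC-type origin and selected with ampicillin via the β-lactamase gene. The feature table also shows leftover pUC-derived fragments (partial lacI, CAP site, lac promoter and operator, lacZα and MCS remnants, bom and rop fragments). These appear to be cloning-vector remnants rather than working parts of the design. No selectable marker for insect cells is annotated.

The payload is a synthetic chimeric transcription factor of roughly 2.7 kb, inserted by ligation-independent cloning directly downstream of the Drosophila melanogaster actin 5C (Ac5) promoter, which drives strong constitutive expression in Drosophila cells. According to the record, the fusion combines the DNA-binding domain and middle domain of yeast GAL4 with a modified version ("Modified 2") of the activation domain of QF, the Neurospora crassa qa-1F regulator that underlies the Q-system. The annotation picks up the GAL4 DNA-binding domain at the start of the open reading frame and a qa-1F fragment at its end. The unannotated stretch between them presumably corresponds to the GAL4 middle domain. A short actin-like match downstream of the insert most likely reflects actin 5C sequence belonging to the backbone's 3′ region, although the record does not label a terminator or polyadenylation signal.

Such a protein would be expected to bind GAL4 UAS sites while activating transcription through QF-derived sequences. The associated publication concerns improved and expanded Q-system reagents, so this plasmid was probably used to test chimeric activator variants in cultured insect cells. The record does not describe specific assays.
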