Addgene plasmid #46095: pAC-6-G4BDMD-QFADM2
Depositing lab: Christopher Potter. Depositing organization: Johns Hopkins University and School of Medicine. Publication: Improved and expanded Q-system reagents for genetic manipulations. Riabinina O, Luginbuhl D, Marr E, Liu S, Wu MN, Luo L, Potter CJ. Nat Methods. 2015 Jan 12. doi: 10.1038/nmeth.3250. PubMed 25581800.
Backbone
  Vector backbone: pPAC5C-PL
  Backbone size w/o insert (bp): 6445
  Total vector size (bp): 9163
  Vector type: Insect Expression
Growth in bacteria
  Bacterial resistance: Ampicillin, 100 μg/mL
  Growth temperature: 37°C
  Growth strain: DH5alpha
  Copy number: Unknown
Gene/Insert
  Gene/Insert name: G4BDMD-QFADM2 (alt names: GAL4 binding domain; GAL4 middle domain; QF activation domain Modified 2)
  Species: Synthetic
  Insert size (bp): 2718
  Cloning method: Ligation Independent Cloning
  Sequencing primers: 5′ AC5
Terms and licenses: Academic/Nonprofit Terms; Industry Terms: Not Available to Industry
Depositor comments: Please see this additional reference https://www.ncbi.nlm.nih.gov/pubmed/20434990 for more information on the Q-system.
How to cite: pAC-6-G4BDMD-QFADM2 was a gift from Christopher Potter (Addgene plasmid # 46095 ; http://n2t.net/addgene:46095 ; RRID:Addgene_46095)
