>Addgene plasmid #46095 | pAC-6-G4BDMD-QFADM2 | addgene partial sequence | sequence record 68135 | AC5 5'-ACACAAAGCCGCTCCATCAG-3'
ACATGAAGCTACTGTCTTCTATCGAACAAGCATGCGATATTTGCCGACTTAAAAAGCTCAAGTGCTCCAA
AGAAAAACCGAAGTGCGCCAAGTGTCTGAAGAACAACTGGGAGTGTCGCTACTCTCCCAAAACCAAAAGG
TCTCCGCTGACTAGGGCACATCTGACAGAAGTGGAATCAAGGCTAGAAAGACTGGAACAGCTATTTCTAC
TGATTTTTCCTCGAGAAGACCTTGACATGATTTTGAAAATGGATTCTTTACAGGATATAAAAGCATTGTT
AACAGGATTATTTGTACAAGATAATGTGAATAAAGATGCCGTCACAGATAGATTGGCTTCAGTGGAGACT
GATATGCCTCTAACATTGAGACAGCATAGAATAAGTGCGACATCATCATCGGAAGAGAGTAGTAACAAAG
GTCAAAGACAGTTGACTGTATCGATTGACTCGGCAGCTCATCATGATAACTCCACAATTCCGTTGGATTT
TATGCCCAGGGATGCTCTTCATGGATTTGATTGGTCTGAAGAGGATGACATGTCGGATGGCTTGCCCTTC
CTGAAAACGGACCCCAACAATAATGGGTTCTTTGGCGACGGTTCTCTCTTATGTATTCTTCGATCTATTG
GCTTTAAACCGGAAAATTACACGAACTCTAACGTTAACAGGCTCCCGACCATGATTACGGATAGATACAC
GTTGGCTTCTAGATCCACAACATCCCGTTTACTTCAAAGTTATCTCAATAATTTTCACCCCTACTG
