>Addgene plasmid #46095 | pAC-6-G4BDMD-QFADM2 | addgene partial sequence | sequence record 68939 | actin5c-pA-R 5'-ACATCTGCTGGAAGGTGGAC-3'
GAGTACTTGCGCTCTGGCGGGGCAATGATCTTGATCTTCATGGTCGACGGATCGGTTAACGCGGCCCTAC
TTTTTCTTTGGGTCGACATCCACAGCGTCCGTGTATTCAATGCTAGCCAAATCGTCAACCATGGCATCGT
AATCAACGGTCGAGTAACCAAAGTTCGCCATTGGAACCAGATTCGAGTGGTACGGCGGGTGATTGGTCGT
GCTGTCAACATACGGAGGAGGCGGTCGGGGGGGGGCGCCACCGGGAGCGAGAGCGACGGAAGCTTCATTA
AGGTGCGTAGCCGGTGGCGGGTAAGTAGAGAGGATACCATGTGTATTTACGCTTCCATAATCGTTGGTCT
GAGTGATAGCATCGAGAGCTGCATCGGANTTATACGGAGTGGGGTTGGGAATACCGTTGAAGCGGTCGTT
GACGGGGTTAATGCTGGTACTGAGAGGCTGCTCCATCACGTGCGGCATTATCGAGGCCGTANCCGTGGCG
GTAGGAGGGAGCTCCAACTGACGCACTAATGATTGCAGCTGTTGCTGTTGCCCTANAAAAGGCGTG
